Addgene plasmid #216676: pD441-H6-SUMO-HyPerFLEX
Purpose: Plasmid with cleavable His-tag for expression of the HyPer-FLEX sensor for hydrogen peroxide in E. coli
Depositing lab: Joris Messens. Depositing organization: Vlaams Instituut voor Biotechnologie (VIB, vzw). Publication: A color-tailored fluorogenic sensor for hydrogen peroxide. Potekhina ES, Bass DI, Ezerina D, Fleckenstein DD, Chebotarev AS, Sysoeva VA, Maltsev DI, Pak VV, Moshchenko AA, Sokolov AI, Myasnyanko IN, Baranov MS, Fedotov AB, Zheltikov AM, Lanin AA, Messens J, Belousov VV. Nat Chem Biol. 2025 Oct 16. doi: 10.1038/s41589-025-02036-6. PubMed 41102408.
Backbone
  Vector backbone: pD441
  Backbone size w/o insert (bp): 3972
  Total vector size (bp): 5370
  Vector type: Bacterial Expression
Growth in bacteria
  Bacterial resistance: Kanamycin, 50 μg/mL
  Growth temperature: 37°C
  Growth strain: DH5alpha
  Copy number: Unknown
Gene/Insert
  Gene/Insert name: HyPerFLEX (alt name: OxyR fused with circularly permuted Y-FAST)
  Species: Synthetic; N. meningitidis OxyR
  Insert size (bp): 1398
  Promoter: T5
  Tag / fusion protein: 6xHis-SUMO (C terminal on insert)
  Cloning method: Gibson Cloning
  Sequencing primers: 5′ AGCGCTCACAATTCCACAAC; 3′ GGGGGTGTCGCCCTTG
Terms and licenses: Academic/Nonprofit Terms; Industry Terms: Not Available to Industry
How to cite: pD441-H6-SUMO-HyPerFLEX was a gift from Joris Messens (Addgene plasmid # 216676 ; http://n2t.net/addgene:216676 ; RRID:Addgene_216676)
