[The description below was written by a language model from this plasmid's Addgene catalogue record and pLannotate feature annotations shown in this document.]
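Description:
pD441-H6-SUMO-HyPerFLEX is a bacterial expression plasmid of about 5.4 kb, built on the pD441 backbone, for producing the hydrogen peroxide sensor HyPerFLEX as a recombinant protein in E. coli. It replicates from a high-copy ColE1/pUC-type origin and is selected with kanamycin through an aph(3')-Ia resistance gene, which lies just downstream of an AmpR promoter fragment. The plasmid also carries its own lacI repressor gene with its promoter. The catalogue lists a T5 promoter for the insert. The feature table does not annotate the promoter itself, but it shows three lac operator sites, one of them the tight-binding symmetric version, clustered just upstream of the coding region. This fits an IPTG-inducible, lac-repressed design. Fragments of the rrnB T1 and T2 terminators flank the expression region.

The roughly 1.4 kb insert was assembled by Gibson cloning. It encodes a synthetic fusion of the peroxide-sensing protein OxyR from N. meningitidis with a circularly permuted Y-FAST, a small fluorogen-binding tag derived from photoactive yellow protein. The permutation appears in the annotation as two separate Y-FAST fragments, while the surrounding unannotated sequence presumably corresponds to OxyR. A short match to a His-containing composite tag, followed by yeast SUMO (SMT3), sits immediately upstream of the sensor. The 6xHis-SUMO module is therefore at the N-terminal end of the reading frame, although the catalogue field describes it as C-terminal. The His tag allows affinity purification, and the SUMO domain provides the cleavable handle mentioned in the stated purpose, so the tag can be removed to release purified sensor.
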