Features (pLannotate 1.2.2; 17 found; start..end, strand, type, name):
    166..754     +  rep_origin     ori: high-copy-number ColE1/pMB1/pBR322/pUC origin of replication
    979..996     +  terminator     rrnB T2 terminator (fragment): transcription terminator T2 from the E. coli rrnB gene
   1021..1040    -  CDS            lacZα (fragment): LacZα fragment of β-galactosidase; lacZ fragment
   1497..1513    +  protein_bind   lac operator: The lac repressor binds to the lac operator to inhibit transcription in E. coli. This inhibition can be relieved by adding lactose or isopropyl-β-D-thiogalactopyranoside (IPTG). lac repressor encoded by lacI
   1558..1574    +  protein_bind   lac operator: The lac repressor binds to the lac operator to inhibit transcription in E. coli. This inhibition can be relieved by adding lactose or isopropyl-β-D-thiogalactopyranoside (IPTG). lac repressor encoded by lacI
   1588..1607    +  protein_bind   lac operator (symmetric): The lac repressor binds to the lac operator to inhibit transcription in E. coli. This inhibition can be relieved by adding lactose or isopropyl-β-D-thiogalactopyranoside (IPTG). The symmetric lac operator was optimized for tight binding of lac repressor. lac repressor encoded by lacI
   1674..1690    +  CDS            capTEV™ (fragment): composite tag for in vivo biotinylation, TEV protease cleavage, and 6xHis tagging
   1698..1991    +  CDS            SUMO: cleavable ubiquitin-like protein tag; S. cerevisiae SMT3 (truncated)
   2382..2449    +  CDS            Y-FAST (fragment): small protein tag, derived from photoactive yellow protein, that allows in vivo fluorescent labeling by addition of a cell-permeant fluorogen (Plamont et al., 2016)
   2466..2755    +  CDS            Y-FAST (fragment): small protein tag, derived from photoactive yellow protein, that allows in vivo fluorescent labeling by addition of a cell-permeant fluorogen (Plamont et al., 2016)
   3137..3177    -  terminator     rrnB T1 terminator (fragment): transcription terminator T1 from the E. coli rrnB gene
   3179..3294    -  ncRNA          5S rRNA: Accession: RF00001 - 5S ribosomal RNA
   3325..3349    +  CDS            KanR (fragment): aminoglycoside phosphotransferase; aph(3')-Ia; confers resistance to kanamycin in bacteria or G418 (Geneticin®) in eukaryotes
   3379..3475    +  promoter       AmpR promoter (fragment): bla
   3478..4287    +  CDS            KanR: aminoglycoside phosphotransferase; aph(3')-Ia; confers resistance to kanamycin in bacteria or G418 (Geneticin®) in eukaryotes
   4296..4369    +  promoter       lacI promoter (fragment): lacI
   4370..77      +  CDS            lacI (across the origin): LACI_ECOLI - Experimental evidence at protein level: Swiss-Prot protein existence level 1. Repressor of the lactose operon. Binds allolactose as an inducer. From Escherichia coli (strain K12).
>Addgene plasmid #216676 | pD441-H6-SUMO-HyPerFLEX | addgene full sequence | sequence record 433255 | Addgene NGS Result
AAACCGCCTCTCCCCGCGCGTTGGCCGATTCATTAATGCAGCTGGCACGACAGGTTTCCCGACTGGAAAG
CGGGCAGTGACTCATGACCAAAATCCCTTAACGTGAGTTACGCGCGCGTCGTTCCACTGAGCGTCAGACC
CCGTAGAAAAGATCAAAGGATCTTCTTGAGATCCTTTTTTTCTGCGCGTAATCTGCTGCTTGCAAACAAA
AAAACCACCGCTACCAGCGGTGGTTTGTTTGCCGGATCAAGAGCTACCAACTCTTTTTCCGAAGGTAACT
GGCTTCAGCAGAGCGCAGATACCAAATACTGTTCTTCTAGTGTAGCCGTAGTTAGCCCACCACTTCAAGA
ACTCTGTAGCACCGCCTACATACCTCGCTCTGCTAATCCTGTTACCAGTGGCTGCTGCCAGTGGCGATAA
GTCGTGTCTTACCGGGTTGGACTCAAGACGATAGTTACCGGATAAGGCGCAGCGGTCGGGCTGAACGGGG
GGTTCGTGCACACAGCCCAGCTTGGAGCGAACGACCTACACCGAACTGAGATACCTACAGCGTGAGCTAT
GAGAAAGCGCCACGCTTCCCGAAGGGAGAAAGGCGGACAGGTATCCGGTAAGCGGCAGGGTCGGAACAGG
AGAGCGCACGAGGGAGCTTCCAGGGGGAAACGCCTGGTATCTTTATAGTCCTGTCGGGTTTCGCCACCTC
TGACTTGAGCGTCGATTTTTGTGATGCTCGTCAGGGGGGCGGAGCCTATGGAAAAACGCCAGCAACGCGG
CCTTTTTACGGTTCCTGGCCTTTTGCTGGCCTTTTGCTCACATGTTCTTTCCTGCGTTATCCCCTGATTC
TGTGGATAACCGTATTACCGCCTTTGAGTGAGCTGATACCGCTCGCCGCAGCCGAACGACCGAGCGCAGC
GAGTCAGTGAGCGAGGAAGCGGAAGGCGAGAGTAGGGAACTGCCAGGCATCAAACTAAGCAGAAGGCCCC
TGACGGATGGCCTTTTTGCGTTTCTACAAACTCTTTCTGTGTTGTAAAACGACGGCCAGTCTTAAGCTCG
GGCCCCCTGGGCGGTTCTGATAACGAGTAATCGTTAATCCGCAAATAACGTAAAAACCCGCTTCGGCGGG
TTTTTTTATGGGGGGAGTTTAGGGAAAGAGCATTTGTCAGAATATTTAAGGGCGCCTGTCACTTTGCTTG
ATATATGAGAATTATTTAACCTTATAAATGAGAAAAAAGCAACGCACTTTAAATAAGATACGTTGCTTTT
TCGATTGATGAACACCTATAATTAAACTATTCATCTATTATTTATGATTTTTTGTATATACAATATTTCT
AGTTTGTTAAAGAGAATTAAGAAAATAAATCTCGAAAATAATAAAGGGAAAATCAGTTTTTGATATCAAA
ATTATACATGTCAACGATAATACAAAATATAATACAAACTATAAGATGTTATCAGTATTTATTATGCATT
TAGAATAAATTTTGTGTCGCCCTTAATTGTGAGCGGATAACAATTACGAGCTTCATGCACAGTGAAATCA
TGAAAAATTTATTTGCTTTGTGAGCGGATAACAATTATAATATGTGGAATTGTGAGCGCTCACAATTCCA
CAACGGTTTCCCTCTAGAAATAATTTTGTTTAACTTTTAAGGAGGTAACATATGGGCAGCAGCCATCATC
ATCATCATCACGGTACCATGTCGGACTCAGAAGTCAATCAAGAAGCTAAGCCAGAGGTCAAGCCAGAAGT
CAAGCCTGAGACTCACATCAATTTAAAGGTGTCCGATGGATCTTCAGAGATCTTCTTCAAGATCAAAAAG
ACCACTCCTTTAAGAAGGCTGATGGAAGCGTTCGCTAAAAGACAGGGTAAGGAAATGGACTCCTTAAGAT
TCTTGTACGACGGTATTAGAATTCAAGCTGATCAGACCCCTGAAGATTTGGACATGGAGGATAACGATAT
TATTGAGGCTCACAGAGAACAGATTGGTGGTATGCACCTGGCTAATGAGGAGCAAAACGAATTGGAAGGT
GCTTTTAAGCTGGGCTTGATCTTTACCGTCGCCCCGTACTTGCTGCCTAAGTTGATCGTCAGCCTGCGCC
GCACCGCCCCGAAGATGCCTTTGATGTTGGAGGAGAATTACACCCACACCCTTACCGAGTCACTGAAACG
CGGCGACGTTGACGCCATCATTGTGGCAGAGCCGTTTCAAGAGCCGGGTATTGTGACTGAACCTTTGTAT
GACGAGCCGTTTTTCGTTATCGTTCCGAAGGGCCATAGCTTCGAGGAGTTGGATGCCGTTAGCCCTCGCA
TGTTGGGCGAAGAACAAGTTCTGCTTCTGACCGAGGGCAACTGTATGCGTGACCAGGTGCTTAGCATTTT
TACCAAGGTCAAGGTGCACATGAAGAAAGCCCTTTCCGGTGACAGCTATTGGGTCTTTGTGAAACGGGTA
GGTGGCACTGGCGGTGAGCATGTTGTCTTTGGCAGTGAGGACATCGAGAACACTATGGCCAAAATGGACG
ACGGACAACTGGATGGGTTGGCCTTTGGCGCAATTCAGCTCGATGGTGACGGGAATATCCTGCAGTACAA
TGCTGCTGAAGGAGACATCACAGGCAGAGATCCCAAACAGGTGATTGGGAAGAACTTCTTCAAGGATGTT
GCACCTGGAACGGATTCTCCCGAGTTTTACGGCAAATTCAAGGAAGGCGTAGCGTCAGGGAATCTGAACA
CCATGTTCGAATGGATGATACCGACTCTTACCGATCATAGTTGCAGCGAGCTTGCCGCCAAACAGCGCAT
TCAGGGTCTCACCAACACCCTTCAAGGCTCAAGCATCGATACCATCCGCCACATGGTTGCCAGTGGCTTG
GCAATCAGCGTCTTGCCTGCCACTGCCCTTACCGAAAACGACCACATGCTGTTTAGCATTATCCCGTTTG
AAGGCACCCCGCCTAGCCGCCGCGTTGTCCTGGCCTATCGCCGCAACTTTGTCCGCCCTAAGGCCCTTTC
AGCCATGAAAGCCGCAATTATGCAAAGCCAACTGCATGGTGTTAGCTTCATCTGCGATTGATAACTCGAG
GCGGCCGCCGACAAGCTTGGTTGACCCCAAGGGCGACACCCCCTAATTAGCCCGGGCGAAAGGCCCAGTC
TTTCGACTGAGCCTTTCGTTTTATTTGATGCCTGGCAGTTCCCTACTCTCGCATGGGGAGTCCCCACACT
ACCATCGGCGCTACGGCGTTTCACTTCTGAGTTCGGCATGGGGTCAGGTGGGACCACCGCGCTACTGCCG
CCAGGCAAACAAGGGGTGTTATGAGCCATATTCAGGTATAAATGGGCTCGCGATAATGTTCAGAATTGGT
TAATTGGTTGTAACACTGACCCCTATTTGTTTATTTTTCTAAATACATTCAAATATGTATCCGCTCATGA
GACAATAACCCTGATAAATGCTTCAATAATATTGAAAAAGGAAGAATATGAGCCATATTCAACGGGAAAC
GTCGAGGCCGCGATTAAATTCCAACATGGATGCTGATTTATATGGGTATAAATGGGCTCGCGATAATGTC
GGGCAATCAGGTGCGACAATCTATCGCTTGTATGGGAAGCCCGATGCGCCAGAGTTGTTTCTGAAACATG
GCAAAGGTAGCGTTGCCAATGATGTTACAGATGAGATGGTCAGACTAAACTGGCTGACGGAATTTATGCC
ACTTCCGACCATCAAGCATTTTATCCGTACTCCTGATGATGCATGGTTACTCACCACTGCGATCCCCGGA
AAAACAGCGTTCCAGGTATTAGAAGAATATCCTGATTCAGGTGAAAATATTGTTGATGCGCTGGCAGTGT
TCCTGCGCCGGTTGCACTCGATTCCTGTTTGTAATTGTCCTTTTAACAGCGATCGCGTATTTCGCCTCGC
TCAGGCGCAATCACGAATGAATAACGGTTTGGTTGATGCGAGTGATTTTGATGACGAGCGTAATGGCTGG
CCTGTTGAACAAGTCTGGAAAGAAATGCATAAACTTTTGCCATTCTCACCGGATTCAGTCGTCACTCATG
GTGATTTCTCACTTGATAACCTTATTTTTGACGAGGGGAAATTAATAGGTTGTATTGATGTTGGACGAGT
CGGAATCGCAGACCGATACCAGGATCTTGCCATCCTATGGAACTGCCTCGGTGAGTTTTCTCCTTCATTA
CAGAAACGGCTTTTTCAAAAATATGGTATTGATAATCCTGATATGAATAAATTGCAATTTCATTTGATGC
TCGATGAGTTTTTCTAAGCGGCGCGCCATCGAATGGCGCAAAACCTTTCGCGGTATGGCATGATAGCGCC
CGGAAGAGAGTCAATTCAGGGTGGTGAATATGAAACCAGTAACGTTATACGATGTCGCAGAGTATGCCGG
TGTCTCTTATCAGACCGTTTCCCGCGTGGTGAACCAGGCCAGCCACGTTTCTGCGAAAACGCGGGAAAAA
GTGGAAGCGGCGATGGCGGAGCTGAATTACATTCCCAACCGCGTGGCACAACAACTGGCGGGCAAACAGT
CGTTGCTGATTGGCGTTGCCACCTCCAGTCTGGCCCTGCACGCGCCGTCGCAAATTGTCGCGGCGATTAA
ATCTCGCGCCGATCAACTGGGTGCCAGCGTGGTGGTGTCGATGGTAGAACGAAGCGGCGTCGAAGCCTGT
AAAGCGGCGGTGCACAATCTTCTCGCGCAACGCGTCAGTGGGCTGATCATTAACTATCCGCTGGATGACC
AGGATGCCATTGCTGTGGAAGCTGCCTGCACTAATGTTCCGGCGTTATTTCTTGATGTCTCTGACCAGAC
ACCCATCAACAGTATTATTTTCTCCCATGAGGACGGTACGCGACTGGGCGTGGAGCATCTGGTCGCATTG
GGTCACCAGCAAATCGCGCTGTTAGCGGGCCCATTAAGTTCTGTCTCGGCGCGTCTGCGTCTGGCTGGCT
GGCATAAATATCTCACTCGCAATCAAATTCAGCCGATAGCGGAACGGGAAGGCGACTGGAGTGCCATGTC
CGGTTTTCAACAAACCATGCAAATGCTGAATGAGGGCATCGTTCCCACTGCGATGCTGGTTGCCAACGAT
CAGATGGCGCTGGGCGCAATGCGCGCCATTACCGAGTCCGGGCTGCGCGTTGGTGCGGATATCTCGGTAG
TGGGATACGACGATACCGAAGATAGCTCATGTTATATCCCGCCGTTAACCACCATCAAACAGGATTTTCG
CCTGCTGGGGCAAACCAGCGTGGACCGCTTGCTGCAACTCTCTCAGGGCCAGGCGGTGAAGGGCAATCAG
CTGTTGCCAGTCTCACTGGTGAAAAGAAAAACCACCCTGGCGCCCAATACGC
